Addgene plasmid #49380: pmirGLO-Bmpr2-Δ17
Purpose: Insert is a fragment of the Bmpr2 3'-UTR that contains a mutated miR-17 binding site. To be used for 3'UTR assay.
Depositing lab: Martine Roussel. Depositing organization: St. Jude Children's Research Hospital. Publication: Silencing of the miR-17~92 cluster family inhibits medulloblastoma progression. Murphy BL, Obad S, Bihannic L, Ayrault O, Zindy F, Kauppinen S, Roussel MF. Cancer Res. 2013 Oct 21. 10.1158/0008-5472.CAN-13-0927 PubMed 24145352.
Backbone
  Vector backbone: pmirGLO
  Backbone manufacturer: Promega
  Backbone size w/o insert (bp): 7350
  Total vector size (bp): 7377
  Modifications to backbone: For cloning oligonucleotides into pmirGLO, bp 7314-7331 were excised (region between PmeI and XbaI).
  Vector type: Luciferase
  Selectable markers: Neomycin (select with G418)
Growth in bacteria
  Bacterial resistance: Ampicillin, 100 μg/mL
  Growth temperature: 37°C
  Growth strain: DH5alpha
  Growth instructions: N/A
  Copy number: High Copy
Gene/Insert
  Gene/Insert name: Bmpr2
  Species: H. sapiens (human), M. musculus (mouse)
  Insert size (bp): 45
  Mutation: changed nucleotides AC to TG at bp 7347-7348
  GenBank ID: NM_001204
  Entrez Gene: BMPR2 (a.k.a. BMPR-II, BMPR3, BMR2, BRK-3, POVD1, PPH1, T-ALK)
  Cloning method: Restriction Enzyme; 5′ cloning site PmeI (not destroyed); 3′ cloning site XbaI (not destroyed)
  Sequencing primers: 5′ GAAGCTGAGTTGGCTGCT; 3′ CACTGCATTCTAGTTGTGGT
Terms and licenses: Academic/Nonprofit Terms; Industry Terms: Not Available to Industry
How to cite: pmirGLO-Bmpr2-Δ17 was a gift from Martine Roussel (Addgene plasmid # 49380 ; http://n2t.net/addgene:49380 ; RRID:Addgene_49380)
