[The description below was written by a language model from this plasmid's Addgene catalogue record and pLannotate feature annotations shown in this document.]
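Description:
pmirGLO-Bmpr2-Δ17 is a dual-luciferase microRNA target reporter built on the Promega pmirGLO backbone, for transfection into mammalian cells. It is propagated in E. coli as a high-copy plasmid through a ColE1/pUC-type origin with ampicillin selection (AmpR under its own bla promoter). A ColE1 cer site is also annotated, which helps keep the plasmid monomeric.

The primary reporter is the synthetic firefly luciferase gene luc2, driven by the mouse PGK promoter. The cloning site lies immediately downstream of the luc2 coding sequence, so inserted sequence becomes part of the reporter's 3′ untranslated region. The SV40 poly(A) signal annotated just beyond it presumably terminates this transcript, although it is annotated on the opposite strand. Here a 45 bp oligonucleotide-derived fragment of the Bmpr2 3′-UTR was placed between the PmeI and XbaI sites, both retained, replacing the short stretch of polylinker between them. The fragment carries the predicted miR-17 binding site with a two-nucleotide substitution (AC to TG) intended to disrupt it. The insert itself is not annotated in the feature table, but the gap between the end of luc2 and the remaining polylinker fragment matches its recorded position.

A second cassette uses the SV40 enhancer/early promoter to express humanized Renilla luciferase followed by a neomycin phosphotransferase sequence, ending in a synthetic poly(A) signal. This provides an internal normalization control and G418 selection in mammalian cells. Several short annotations (SET1, T7 terminator, M13 ori, bom, tnpA fragments) are probably incidental matches to backbone sequence.

The plasmid is meant for 3′-UTR assays, where the record's description suggests it serves as the binding-site mutant control. Firefly signal normalized to Renilla should escape miR-17-dependent repression relative to a construct with an intact site.
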