Features (pLannotate 1.2.2; 18 found; start..end, strand, type, name):
     17..66      +  CDS            SET1 (fragment): solubility-enhancement tag derived from T7 phage gene 10B
     74..93      +  terminator     T7 terminator (fragment): transcription terminator for bacteriophage T7 RNA polymerase
    115..236     -  polyA_signal   SV40 poly(A) signal: SV40 polyadenylation signal
    259..327     -  CDS            large T antigen (fragment): large T antigen from SV40 (simian virus 40)
    332..364     +  rep_origin     M13 ori (fragment): M13 bacteriophage origin of replication; arrow indicates direction of (+) strand synthesis
    365..416     -  misc_feature   bom (fragment): basis of mobility region from pBR322
    481..838     +  promoter       SV40 promoter: SV40 enhancer and early promoter
    889..1821    +  CDS            hRluc: Renilla luciferase human codon-optimized
   1872..2664    +  CDS            NeoR/KanR (fragment): aminoglycoside phosphotransferase from Tn5; aph(3')-II (or nptII); confers resistance to neomycin, kanamycin, and G418 (Geneticin®)
   2728..2776    +  polyA_signal   poly(A) signal: synthetic polyadenylation signal
   2797..2889    -  CDS            tnpA (fragment): TN5P_ECOLX - Also known as tnp. Experimental evidence at protein level: Swiss-Prot protein existence level 1. Mediates transposition of transposon Tn5 by a 'cut and paste' mechanism. First, the monomeric transposase binds the 19 bp inverted DNA repeats flanking the transposon. Then, dimerization of the DNA- bound transposase creates a synaptic DNA complex. After nicking of the first DNA strand, excision of the transposon proceeds through a series of intermediates. The transposase then mediates the insertion of the transposon at a new site by strand transfer. The activity of the wild- type tran
   2932..3036    +  promoter       AmpR promoter: bla
   3037..3897    +  CDS            AmpR: β-lactamase; bla; confers resistance to ampicillin, carbenicillin, and related antibiotics
   4055..4643    -  rep_origin     ori: high-copy-number ColE1/pMB1/pBR322/pUC origin of replication
   4759..5042    +  misc_feature   cer region: ColE1-derived recombination site that helps to maintain plasmids as monomers
   5099..5598    +  promoter       PGK promoter: mouse phosphoglycerate kinase 1 promoter
   5645..7297    +  CDS            luciferase: firefly luciferase synthetic luc2 version of the luciferase gene
   7359..10      +  misc_feature   MCS (fragment) (across the origin): pUC18/19 multiple cloning site
>Addgene plasmid #49380 | pmirGLO-Bmpr2-Δ17 | depositor full sequence | sequence record 73403 | pmirGLO-Bmpr2-Δ17 sequence 7377 bps
CATGCAAGCTGATCCGGCTGCTAACAAAGCCCGAAAGGAAGCTGAGTTGGCTGCTGCCACCGCTGAGCAA
TAACTAGCATAACCCCTTGGGGCGGCCGCTTCGAGCAGACATGATAAGATACATTGATGAGTTTGGACAA
ACCACAACTAGAATGCAGTGAAAAAAATGCTTTATTTGTGAAATTTGTGATGCTATTGCTTTATTTGTAA
CCATTATAAGCTGCAATAAACAAGTTAACAACAACAATTGCATTCATTTTATGTTTCAGGTTCAGGGGGA
GATGTGGGAGGTTTTTTTAAGCAAGTAAAACCTCTACAAATGTGGTAAAATCGAATTTTAACAAAATATT
AACGCTTACAATTTCCTGATGCGGTATTTTCTCCTTACGCATCTGTGCGGTATTTCACACCGCATACGCG
GATCTGCGCAGCACCATGGCCTGAAATAACCTCTGAAAGAGGAACTTGGTTAGGTACCTTCTGAGGCGGA
AAGAACCAGCTGTGGAATGTGTGTCAGTTAGGGTGTGGAAAGTCCCCAGGCTCCCCAGCAGGCAGAAGTA
TGCAAAGCATGCATCTCAATTAGTCAGCAACCAGGTGTGGAAAGTCCCCAGGCTCCCCAGCAGGCAGAAG
TATGCAAAGCATGCATCTCAATTAGTCAGCAACCATAGTCCCGCCCCTAACTCCGCCCATCCCGCCCCTA
ACTCCGCCCAGTTCCGCCCATTCTCCGCCCCATGGCTGACTAATTTTTTTTATTTATGCAGAGGCCGAGG
CCGCCTCGGCCTCTGAGCTATTCCAGAAGTAGTGAGGAGGCTTTTTTGGAGGCCTAGGCTTTTGCAAAAA
GCTTGATTCTTCTGACACAACAGTCTCGAACCAAAGGCTGGAGCCACCATGGCTTCCAAGGTGTACGACC
CCGAGCAACGCAAACGCATGATCACTGGGCCTCAGTGGTGGGCTCGCTGCAAGCAAATGAACGTGCTGGA
CTCCTTCATCAACTACTATGATTCCGAGAAGCACGCCGAGAACGCCGTGATTTTTCTGCATGGTAACGCT
GCCTCCAGCTACCTGTGGAGGCACGTCGTGCCTCACATCGAGCCCGTGGCTAGATGCATCATCCCTGATC
TGATCGGAATGGGTAAGTCCGGCAAGAGCGGGAATGGCTCATATCGCCTCCTGGATCACTACAAGTACCT
CACCGCTTGGTTCGAGCTGCTGAACCTTCCAAAGAAAATCATCTTTGTGGGCCACGACTGGGGGGCTTGT
CTGGCCTTTCACTACTCCTACGAGCACCAAGACAAGATCAAGGCCATCGTCCATGCTGAGAGTGTCGTGG
ACGTGATCGAGTCCTGGGACGAGTGGCCTGACATCGAGGAGGATATCGCCCTGATCAAGAGCGAAGAGGG
CGAGAAAATGGTGCTTGAGAATAACTTCTTCGTCGAGACCATGCTCCCAAGCAAGATCATGCGGAAACTG
GAGCCTGAGGAGTTCGCTGCCTACCTGGAGCCATTCAAGGAGAAGGGCGAGGTTAGACGGCCTACCCTCT
CCTGGCCTCGCGAGATCCCTCTCGTTAAGGGAGGCAAGCCCGACGTCGTCCAGATTGTCCGCAACTACAA
CGCCTACCTTCGGGCCAGCGACGATCTGCCTAAGATGTTCATCGAGTCCGACCCTGGGTTCTTTTCCAAC
GCTATTGTCGAGGGAGCTAAGAAGTTCCCTAACACCGAGTTCGTGAAGGTGAAGGGCCTCCACTTCAGCC
AGGAGGACGCTCCAGATGAAATGGGTAAGTACATCAAGAGCTTCGTGGAGCGCGTGCTGAAGAACGAGCA
GACCGGTGGTGGGAGCGGAGGTGGCGGATCAGGTGGCGGAGGCTCCGGAGGGATTGAACAAGATGGATTG
CACGCAGGTTCTCCGGCCGCTTGGGTGGAGAGGCTATTCGGCTATGACTGGGCACAACAGACAATCGGCT
GCTCTGATGCCGCCGTGTTCCGGCTGTCAGCGCAGGGGCGCCCGGTTCTTTTTGTCAAGACCGACCTGTC
CGGTGCCCTGAATGAACTGCAGGACGAGGCAGCGCGGCTATCGTGGCTGGCCACGACGGGCGTTCCTTGC
GCAGCTGTGCTCGACGTTGTCACTGAAGCGGGAAGGGACTGGCTGCTATTGGGCGAAGTGCCGGGGCAGG
ATCTCCTGTCATCTCACCTTGCTCCTGCCGAGAAAGTATCCATCATGGCTGATGCAATGCGGCGGCTGCA
TACGCTTGATCCGGCTACCTGCCCATTCGACCACCAAGCGAAACATCGCATCGAGCGAGCACGTACTCGG
ATGGAAGCCGGTCTTGTCGATCAGGATGATCTGGACGAAGAGCATCAGGGGCTCGCGCCAGCCGAACTGT
TCGCCAGGCTCAAGGCGCGCATGCCCGACGGCGAGGATCTCGTCGTGACCCATGGCGATGCCTGCTTGCC
GAATATCATGGTGGAAAATGGCCGCTTTTCTGGATTCATCGACTGTGGCCGGCTGGGTGTGGCGGACCGC
TATCAGGACATAGCGTTGGCTACCCGTGATATTGCTGAAGAGCTTGGCGGCGAATGGGCTGACCGCTTCC
TCGTGCTTTACGGTATCGCCGCTCCCGATTCGCAGCGCATCGCCTTCTATCGCCTTCTTGACGAGTTCTT
CTGAGCGGGACTCTGGGGTTCGAAATGACCGACCAAGCGACGCCCAACCTGCCATCACGATGGCCGCAAT
AAAATATCTTTATTTTCATTACATCTGTGTGTTGGTTTTTTGTGTGAATCGATAGCGATAAGGATCCTCT
TTGCGCTTGCGTTTTCCCTTGTCCAGATAGCCCAGTAGCTGACATTCATCCGGGGTCAGCACCGTTTCTG
CGGACTGGCTTTCTACGTAATGGTTTCTTAGACGTCAGGTGGCACTTTTCGGGGAAATGTGCGCGGAACC
CCTATTTGTTTATTTTTCTAAATACATTCAAATATGTATCCGCTCATGAGACAATAACCCTGATAAATGC
TTCAATAATATTGAAAAAGGAAGAGTATGAGTATTCAACATTTCCGTGTCGCCCTTATTCCCTTTTTTGC
GGCATTTTGCCTTCCTGTTTTTGCTCACCCAGAAACGCTGGTGAAAGTAAAAGATGCTGAAGATCAGTTG
GGTGCACGAGTGGGTTACATCGAACTGGATCTCAACAGCGGTAAGATCCTTGAGAGTTTTCGCCCCGAAG
AACGTTTTCCAATGATGAGCACTTTCAAAGTTCTGCTATGTGGCGCGGTATTATCCCGTATTGACGCCGG
GCAAGAGCAACTCGGTCGCCGCATACACTATTCTCAGAATGACTTGGTTGAGTACTCACCAGTCACAGAA
AAGCATCTTACGGATGGCATGACAGTAAGAGAATTATGCAGTGCTGCCATAACCATGAGTGATAACACTG
CGGCCAACTTACTTCTGACAACTATCGGAGGACCGAAGGAGCTAACCGCTTTTTTGCACAACATGGGGGA
TCATGTAACTCGCCTTGATCGTTGGGAACCGGAGCTGAATGAAGCCATACCAAACGACGAGCGTGACACC
ACGATGCCTGTAGCAATGGCAACAACGTTGCGCAAACTATTAACTGGCGAACTACTTACTCTAGCTTCCC
GGCAACAATTAATAGACTGGATGGAGGCGGATAAAGTTGCAGGACCACTTCTGCGCTCGGCCCTTCCGGC
TGGCTGGTTTATTGCTGATAAATCTGGAGCCGGTGAGCGTGGGTCTCGCGGTATCATTGCAGCACTGGGG
CCAGATGGTAAGCCCTCCCGTATCGTAGTTATCTACACGACGGGGAGTCAGGCAACTATGGATGAACGAA
ATAGACAGATCGCTGAGATAGGTGCCTCACTGATTAAGCATTGGTAATTCGAAATGACCGACCAAGCGAC
GCCCAACCGGTATCAGCTCACTCAAAGGCGGTAATACGGTTATCCACAGAATCAGGGGATAACGCAGGAA
AGAACATGTGAGCAAAAGGCCAGCAAAAGGCCAGGAACCGTAAAAAGGCCGCGTTGCTGGCGTTTTTCCA
TAGGCTCCGCCCCCCTGACGAGCATCACAAAAATCGACGCTCAAGTCAGAGGTGGCGAAACCCGACAGGA
CTATAAAGATACCAGGCGTTTCCCCCTGGAAGCTCCCTCGTGCGCTCTCCTGTTCCGACCCTGCCGCTTA
CCGGATACCTGTCCGCCTTTCTCCCTTCGGGAAGCGTGGCGCTTTCTCATAGCTCACGCTGTAGGTATCT
CAGTTCGGTGTAGGTCGTTCGCTCCAAGCTGGGCTGTGTGCACGAACCCCCCGTTCAGCCCGACCGCTGC
GCCTTATCCGGTAACTATCGTCTTGAGTCCAACCCGGTAAGACACGACTTATCGCCACTGGCAGCAGCCA
CTGGTAACAGGATTAGCAGAGCGAGGTATGTAGGCGGTGCTACAGAGTTCTTGAAGTGGTGGCCTAACTA
CGGCTACACTAGAAGGACAGTATTTGGTATCTGCGCTCTGCTGAAGCCAGTTACCTTCGGAAAAAGAGTT
GGTAGCTCTTGATCCGGCAAACAAACCACCGCTGGTAGCGGTGGTTTTTTTGTTTGCAAGCAGCAGATTA
CGCGCAGAAAAAAAGGATTTCAAGAAGATCCTTTGATCTTTTCTACGGGGTCTGACGCTCAGTGGAACGA
AAACTCACGTTAAGGGATTTTGGTCATGAGATTATCAAAAAGGATCTTCACCTAGATCCTTTTATAGTCC
GGAAATACAGGAACGCACGCTGGATGGCCCTTCGCTGGGATGGTGAAACCATGAAAAATGGCAGCTTCAG
TGGATTAAGTGGGGGTAATGTGGCCTGTACCCTCTGGTTGCATAGGTATTCATACGGTTAAAATTTATCA
GGCGCGATTGCGGCAGTTTTTCGGGTGGTTTGTTGCCATTTTTACCTGTCTGCTGCCGTGATCGCGCTGA
ACGCGTTTTAGCGGTGCGTACAATTAAGGGATTATGGTAAATCCACTTACTGTCTGCCCTCGTAGCCATC
GAGATAAACCGCAGTACTCCGGCCACGATGCGTCCGGCGTAGAGGATCGAGATCTACCGGGTAGGGGAGG
CGCTTTTCCCAAGGCAGTCTGGAGCATGCGCTTTAGCAGCCCCGCTGGGCACTTGGCGCTACACAAGTGG
CCTCTGGCCTCGCACACATTCCACATCCACCGGTAGGCGCCAACCGGCTCCGTTCTTTGGTGGCCCCTTC
GCGCCACCTTCTACTCCTCCCCTAGTCAGGAAGTTCCCCCCCGCCCCGCAGCTCGCGTCGTGCAGGACGT
GACAAATGGAAGTAGCACGTCTCACTAGTCTCGTGCAGATGGACAGCACCGCTGAGCAATGGAAGCGGGT
AGGCCTTTGGGGCAGCGGCCAATAGCAGCTTTGCTCCTTCGCTTTCTGGGCTCAGAGGCTGGGAAGGGGT
GGGTCCGGGGGCGGGCTCAGGGGCGGGCTCAGGGGCGGGGCGGGCGCCCGAAGGTCCTCCGGAGGCCCGG
CATTCTGCACGCTTCAAAAGCGCACGTCTGCCGCGCTGTTCTCCTCTTCCTCATCTCCGGGCCTTTCGAC
CTGCAGCCCAAGCTTGGCAATCCGGTACTGTTGGTAAAGCCACCATGGAAGATGCCAAAAACATTAAGAA
GGGCCCAGCGCCATTCTACCCACTCGAAGACGGGACCGCCGGCGAGCAGCTGCACAAAGCCATGAAGCGC
TACGCCCTGGTGCCCGGCACCATCGCCTTTACCGACGCACATATCGAGGTGGACATTACCTACGCCGAGT
ACTTCGAGATGAGCGTTCGGCTGGCAGAAGCTATGAAGCGCTATGGGCTGAATACAAACCATCGGATCGT
GGTGTGCAGCGAGAATAGCTTGCAGTTCTTCATGCCCGTGTTGGGTGCCCTGTTCATCGGTGTGGCTGTG
GCCCCAGCTAACGACATCTACAACGAGCGCGAGCTGCTGAACAGCATGGGCATCAGCCAGCCCACCGTCG
TATTCGTGAGCAAGAAAGGGCTGCAAAAGATCCTCAACGTGCAAAAGAAGCTACCGATCATACAAAAGAT
CATCATCATGGATAGCAAGACCGACTACCAGGGCTTCCAAAGCATGTACACCTTCGTGACTTCCCATTTG
CCACCCGGCTTCAACGAGTACGACTTCGTGCCCGAGAGCTTCGACCGGGACAAAACCATCGCCCTGATCA
TGAACAGTAGTGGCAGTACCGGATTGCCCAAGGGCGTAGCCCTACCGCACCGCACCGCTTGTGTCCGATT
CAGTCATGCCCGCGACCCCATCTTCGGCAACCAGATCATCCCCGACACCGCTATCCTCAGCGTGGTGCCA
TTTCACCACGGCTTCGGCATGTTCACCACGCTGGGCTACTTGATCTGCGGCTTTCGGGTCGTGCTCATGT
ACCGCTTCGAGGAGGAGCTATTCTTGCGCAGCTTGCAAGACTATAAGATTCAATCTGCCCTGCTGGTGCC
CACACTATTTAGCTTCTTCGCTAAGAGCACTCTCATCGACAAGTACGACCTAAGCAACTTGCACGAGATC
GCCAGCGGCGGGGCGCCGCTCAGCAAGGAGGTAGGTGAGGCCGTGGCCAAACGCTTCCACCTACCAGGCA
TCCGCCAGGGCTACGGCCTGACAGAAACAACCAGCGCCATTCTGATCACCCCCGAAGGGGACGACAAGCC
TGGCGCAGTAGGCAAGGTGGTGCCCTTCTTCGAGGCTAAGGTGGTGGACTTGGACACCGGTAAGACACTG
GGTGTGAACCAGCGCGGCGAGCTGTGCGTCCGTGGCCCCATGATCATGAGCGGCTACGTTAACAACCCCG
AGGCTACAAACGCTCTCATCGACAAGGACGGCTGGCTGCACAGCGGCGACATCGCCTACTGGGACGAGGA
CGAGCACTTCTTCATCGTGGACCGGCTGAAGAGCCTGATCAAATACAAGGGCTACCAGGTAGCCCCAGCC
GAACTGGAGAGCATCCTGCTGCAACACCCCAACATCTTCGACGCCGGGGTCGCCGGCCTGCCCGACGACG
ATGCCGGCGAGCTGCCCGCCGCAGTCGTCGTGCTGGAACACGGTAAAACCATGACCGAGAAGGAGATCGT
GGACTATGTGGCCAGCCAGGTTACAACCGCCAAGAAGCTGCGCGGTGGTGTTGTGTTCGTGGACGAGGTG
CCTAAAGGACTGACCGGCAAGTTGGACGCCCGCAAGATCCGCGAGATTCTCATTAAGGCCAAGAAGGGCG
GCAAGATCGCCGTGTAATTCTAGTTGTTTAAACTAGCGGCCGCTAGTTTTGTTTTTTAAGTTTTGCTGTT
TTGTTTAGTCTAGAGTCGACCTGCAGG
