>Addgene plasmid #49380 | pmirGLO-Bmpr2-Δ17 | addgene partial sequence | sequence record 162835 | Fluc-F1 5'-AGAAGCTGCGCGGTGGTGTTGTG-3'
GGACTGACCGGCAAGTTGGACGCCCGCAAGATCCGCGAGATTCTCATTAAGGCCAAGAAGGGCGGCAAGA
TCGCCGTGTAATTCTAGTTGTTTAAACTAGCGGCCGCTAGTTTTGTTTTTTAAGTTTTGCTGTTTTGTTT
AGTCTAGAGTCGACCTGCAGGCATGCAAGCTGATCCGGCTGCTAACAAAGCCCGAAAGGAAGCTGAGTTG
GCTGCTGCCACCGCTGAGCAATAACTAGCATAACCCCTTGGGGCGGCCGCTTCGAGCAGACATGATAAGA
TACATTGATGAGTTTGGACAAACCACAACTAGAATGCAGTGAAAAAAATGCTTTATTTGTGAAATTTGTG
ATGCTATTGCTTTATTTGTAACCATTATAAGCTGCAATAAACAAGTTAACAACAACAATTGCATTCATTT
TATGTTTCAGGTTCAGGGGGAGATGTGGGAGGTTTTTTTAAGCAAGTAAAACCTCTACAAATGTGGTAAA
ATCGAATTTTAACAAAATATTAACGCTTACAATTTCCTGATGCGGTATTTTCTCCTTACGCATCTGTGCG
GTATTTCACACCGCATACGCGGATCTGCGCAGCACCATGGCCTGAAATAACCTCTGAAAGAGGAACTTGG
TTAGGTACCTTCTGAGGCGGAAAGAACCAGCTGTGGAATGTGTGTCAGTTAGGGTGTGGAAAGTCCCCAG
GCTCCCCAGCAGGCAGAAGTATGCAAAGCATGCATCTCAATTAGTCAGCAACCAGGTGTGGAAAGTCCCC
AGGCTCCCCAGCAGGCAGAAGTATGCAAAGCATGCATCTCAATTAGTCAGCAACCATAGTCCCGCCCCTA
ACTCCGCCCATCCCGCCCCTAACTCCGCCCAGTTCCGCCCATTCTCCGCCCCATGGCTGACTAATTTTTT
T
