>Addgene plasmid #49380 | pmirGLO-Bmpr2-Δ17 | addgene partial sequence | sequence record 162836 | Neo-R 5'-GCCCAGTCATAGCCGAATAG-3'
AGCGGCCGGAGAACCTGCGTGCAATCCATCTTGTTCAATCCCTCCGGAGCCTCCGCCACCTGATCCGCCA
CCTCCGCTCCCACCACCGGTCTGCTCGTTCTTCAGCACGCGCTCCACGAAGCTCTTGATGTACTTACCCA
TTTCATCTGGAGCGTCCTCCTGGCTGAAGTGGAGGCCCTTCACCTTCACGAACTCGGTGTTAGGGAACTT
CTTAGCTCCCTCGACAATAGCGTTGGAAAAGAACCCAGGGTCGGACTCGATGAACATCTTAGGCAGATCG
TCGCTGGCCCGAAGGTAGGCGTTGTAGTTGCGGACAATCTGGACGACGTCGGGCTTGCCTCCCTTAACGA
GAGGGATCTCGCGAGGCCAGGAGAGGGTAGGCCGTCTAACCTCGCCCTTCTCCTTGAATGGCTCCAGGTA
GGCAGCGAACTCCTCAGGCTCCAGTTTCCGCATGATCTTGCTTGGGAGCATGGTCTCGACGAAGAAGTTA
TTCTCAAGCACCATTTTCTCGCCCTCTTCGCTCTTGATCAGGGCGATATCCTCCTCGATGTCAGGCCACT
CGTCCCAGGACTCGATCACGTCCACGACACTCTCAGCATGGACGATGGCCTTGATCTTGTCTTGGTGCTC
GTAGGAGTAGTGAAAGGCCAGACAAGCCCCCCAGTCGTGGCCCACAAAGATGATTTTCTTTGGAAGGTTC
AGCAGCTCGAACCAAGCGGTGAGGTACTTGTAGTGATCCAGGAGGCGATATGAGCCATTCCCGCTCTTGC
CGGACTTACCCATTCCGATCAGATCAGGGATGATGCATCTAGCCACGGGCTCGATGTGAGGCACGACGTG
CCTCCACAGGTAGCTGGAGGCAGCGTTACCATGCAGAAAAATCACGGCGTTCTCGGCGTGCTTCTCGGAA
TCATAGTAGTTGATGAAGGAGTCCAGCACGTTCATTTGCTTGCAGCGAGCCCACCACTGAGGCCCAGTGA
TCATGCGTTTGCGTTGCTCGGGGTCGTACACCTTGGAAG
